Addgene plasmid #217246: pQLL-piggyBac-1_XT
Purpose: Donor plasmid of piggyBac-1_XT Transposon
Depositing lab: Yong E Zhang. Depositing organization: Institute of Zoology, Chinese Academy of Sciences. Publication: Heterologous survey of 130 DNA transposons in human cells highlights their functional divergence and expands the genome engineering toolbox. Zhang T, Tan S, Tang N, Li Y, Zhang C, Sun J, Guo Y, Gao H, Cai Y, Sun W, Wang C, Fu L, Ma H, Wu Y, Hu X, Zhang X, Gee P, Yan W, Zhao Y, Chen Q, Guo B, Wang H, Zhang YE. Cell. 2024 Jul 11;187(14):3741-3760.e30. doi: 10.1016/j.cell.2024.05.007. Epub 2024 Jun 5. PubMed 38843831.
Backbone
  Vector backbone: pQLL
  Vector type: Mammalian Expression
Growth in bacteria
  Bacterial resistance: Ampicillin, 100 μg/mL
  Growth temperature: 37°C
  Growth strain: DH5alpha
  Copy number: Low Copy
Gene/Insert
  Gene/Insert name: TIRs of piggyBac-1_XT transposon
  Species: Synthetic
  Cloning method: Restriction Enzyme; 5′ cloning site Unknown (unknown if destroyed); 3′ cloning site Unknown (unknown if destroyed)
Terms and licenses: Academic/Nonprofit Terms; Industry Terms: Not Available to Industry
How to cite: pQLL-piggyBac-1_XT was a gift from Yong E Zhang (Addgene plasmid # 217246 ; http://n2t.net/addgene:217246 ; RRID:Addgene_217246)
