[The description below was written by a language model from this plasmid's Addgene catalogue record and pLannotate feature annotations shown in this document.]
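Description:
pQLL-piggyBac-1_XT is the donor plasmid for the piggyBac-1_XT DNA transposon, built on the pQLL backbone and catalogued as a mammalian expression vector. It belongs to a set of constructs made for a heterologous survey of many DNA transposons in human cells. The recorded insert is the synthetic terminal inverted repeats (TIRs) of piggyBac-1_XT, the end sequences a cognate transposase recognises to excise and reintegrate whatever lies between them. The automated annotation of the 8,727 nt sequence does not call the TIRs themselves. Large stretches on either side of the reporter cassette are unannotated, so their exact positions cannot be read from the feature table. No transposase gene is annotated, which fits a donor designed to work with transposase supplied separately, although the record does not describe the helper construct.

The annotated mammalian cargo is a single transcription unit. A mouse PGK promoter drives a puromycin N-acetyltransferase coding sequence (annotated as a fragment) followed closely by EGFP, and the unit ends in a bovine growth hormone polyadenylation signal. The short gap between the two reading frames suggests a linker or self-cleaving peptide, but none is annotated. If this cassette lies between the TIRs, as expected for a donor, cells with integrated copies could be selected with puromycin and scored by green fluorescence to measure transposition activity.

For propagation in E. coli, the plasmid has a ColE1/pUC-type origin and an ampicillin resistance gene (β-lactamase) expressed from a cat promoter. A rop sequence is also annotated, which is consistent with the low copy number listed in the catalogue. T7Te, T3Te and tonB terminators insulate the bacterial modules, and small lacZα and RSF origin fragments appear to be cloning remnants.
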