Features (pLannotate 1.2.2; 13 found; start..end, strand, type, name):
     12..39      +  terminator     T7Te terminator: phage T7 early transcription terminator
     51..638     -  rep_origin     ori: high-copy-number ColE1/pMB1/pBR322/pUC origin of replication
    660..689     -  terminator     T3Te terminator: phage T3 early transcription terminator
    748..768     -  CDS            lacZα (fragment): LacZα fragment of β-galactosidase; lacZ fragment
   2421..2920    +  promoter       PGK promoter: mouse phosphoglycerate kinase 1 promoter
   2945..3539    +  CDS            PuroR (fragment): puromycin N-acetyltransferase; pac from Streptomyces alboniger; confers resistance to puromycin
   3603..4322    +  CDS            EGFP: the original enhanced GFP (Yang et al., 1996) mammalian codon-optimized
   4350..4574    +  polyA_signal   bGH poly(A) signal: bovine growth hormone polyadenylation signal
   7452..7489    -  rep_origin     RSF ori (fragment): Plasmids containing the RSF 1030 origin of replication can be propagated in E. coli cells that contain additional plasmids with compatible origins.
   7528..7559    +  terminator     tonB terminator: bidirectional E. coli tonB-P14 transcription terminator
   7560..7662    +  promoter       cat promoter: promoter of the E. coli cat gene encoding chloramphenicol acetyltransferase
   7663..8523    +  CDS            AmpR: β-lactamase; bla; confers resistance to ampicillin, carbenicillin, and related antibiotics
   8524..8715    +  CDS            rop: Rop protein, which maintains plasmids at low copy number; rop
>Addgene plasmid #217246 | pQLL-piggyBac-1_XT | addgene full sequence | sequence record 441654 | Addgene NGS Result
TGTAATCACCTGGCTCACCTTCGGGTGGGCCTTTCTGCGTTGCTGGCGTTTTTCCATAGGCTCCGCCCCC
CTGACGAGCATCACAAAAATCGATGCTCAAGTCAGAGGTGGCGAAACCCGACAGGACTATAAAGATACCA
GGCGTTTCCCCCTGGAAGCTCCCTCGTGCGCTCTCCTGTTCCGACCCTGCCGCTTACCGGATACCTGTCC
GCCTTTCTCCCTTCGGGAAGCGTGGCGCTTTCTCATAGCTCACGCTGTAGGTATCTCAGTTCGGTGTAGG
TCGTTCGCTCCAAGCTGGGCTGTGTGCACGAACCCCCCGTTCAGCCCGACCGCTGCGCCTTATCCGGTAA
CTATCGTCTTGAGTCCAACCCGGTAAGACACGACTTATCGCCACTGGCAGCAGCCACTGGTAACAGGATT
AGCAGAGCGAGGTATGTAGGCGGTGCTACAGAGTTCTTGAAGTGGTGGCCTAACTACGGCTACACTAGAA
GAACAGTATTTGGTATCTGCGCTCTGCTGAAGCCAGTTACCTCGGAAAAAGAGTTGGTAGCTCTTGATCC
GGCAAACAAACCACCGCTGGTAGCGGTGGTTTTTTTGTTTGCAAGCAGCAGATTACGCGCAGAAAAAAAG
GATCTCAAGAAGATCCTTTGATTTTCTACCGAAGAAAGGCCCACCCGTGAAGGTGAGCCAGTGAGTTGAT
TGCAGTCCAGTTACGCTGGAGTCAATAGGCGTATCACGAGGCCCTTTCGTTGTAAAACGACGGCCAGTCG
AACCACGCAATGCGTCTCGATCCGCAGTGTCTTGCGTCTCTCAATTGTTAACCCTTTTAGTGCCATAGGA
CGTAGAATCTACGTCCTATGGCACTATCGGGTTTACAAGCGCTGCGCTCGCTTTTAAAGCAGCGCAGCGC
TTGTAAAGCCTGCACAACCCCCTAGGCAACGAGCAAGGAAGGACATACTTACGGATCCGGTCCCCCAGCC
GCACCGATCCGGTCCCTCAGCCAATGACAGCAGTGGACACGCATTGATGACGTGTCCACTGCTGTCCCTT
TAAATATCGCCGCCCCCGCCGTCGCCTCTTCACTCCTGCTGCGCACATGTGACTGCTGGAGCCCCCCTGC
TGCCTTCCTGCTGCCTTCCTGCTGGATTGGTCGCCCTGATTGCCTGCCTGCATTGTGTGAGCTGAACTAC
AACTCTCTAACCACTGTTTATTTTGCTTATTTCTATCTCAACTGTCTAAAAATTTTTTTTTTTTTTTTCC
ATTTCTTCTTCTATCTTTGTCATTATTACACTTTTGCACACATACACACTTATTTACAACTTTCCCAAGC
ACACACATACACTTACATTTTTTTTTACAATTTCTTTCTTTTCTTTTCTTTCTTTCTTTGCTTTCTTTGG
CAGTCTTTTTTTTTTACTAAAACTTTATTTCTGATCTTGCTCTATAATTATCTGATTTATTTGGTTGCAT
TTTAGTGTTTTTTTGGCATTTTCATAATTGATTTCTGTTTTTTAATTATTCTATTGCACTGTAACTTTTT
TATTGCTATTGGGTGCTGAATTTGCAGTGACGTTGGTGGATCCAGGGCTCTGGCCACTGATTTCATTGCA
ATAATTGTTCTTCTGTTGGTTTAGGTGGTTTTATTGGATTTTACTGATTTTATGGTGTTTTATCTTTGCA
TTGTTCTTTATTGTGTATTTAGTGCCCCAAAAAAGGTTGCTTTTGCAGTGACATTGGTGGATCCAGGGCT
CTGACCACCGATTTCATTGCAATTATTGTTCTTCTGTTGGTTTAGGTGGTTTTATTGGATTTTACTGATT
TTATGGTGTTTTATCTTTGCATTGTTCTTTATTGTGTGTTTAGTGCCCCAAAAAAGGTTGCTTTTGCAGT
GACATTGGTGGATCCAGGGCTCTGACCACCGATTTCATTGCAATTATTGTTCTTCTGTTGGTTTGGGTGG
TTTTATTGGAATTTACTGATTTTATGGTGTTTTATCTTTGCATTGTTCTTTATTGTGTATTTAGTGCCCC
AAAAAGGTTGCTTTTGCAGTGACATTGGTGGATCCAGGGCTCTGACCACCGATTTCATTGCAATTATTGT
TCTTTGATTGCTTTTAGTGGTTTTATTCCATTTGATTTCAGTTGTTCTAGAAAGGTCCAGAGGTGCTAAG
TTCAGATTGTTCTGGTAGTTTCTATTGCCAAAGGTTAACTCCTGGTCATCTCTTGCTGGCTTGAGTTTAT
CAAAAGGTTACAGTGAGTTTTTTTTTCTAGCTTCTCCTATTACAAGTGTTCTCCTATTACAAGTGTTGTC
TTGCTTGCTTTTTTTTTTTTTTTTGCTTGCTTGTTTTGACTTTGCCTGCTGATTGCTAGATTTGCAGTTG
TCGGTATATTTCTGGCACAACCGGTGCTAGCAATTCTACCGGGTAGGGGAGGCGCTTTTCCCAAGGCAGT
CTGGAGCATGCGCTTTAGCAGCCCCGCTGGGCACTTGGCGCTACACAAGTGGCCTCTGGCCTCGCACACA
TTCCACATCCACCGGTAGGCGCCAACCGGCTCCGTTCTTTGGTGGCCCCTTCGCGCCACCTTCTACTCCT
CCCCTAGTCAGGAAGTTCCCCCCCGCCCCGCAGCTCGCGTCGTGCAGGACGTGACAAATGGAAGTAGCAC
GTCTCACTAGTCTCGTGCAGATGGACAGCACCGCTGAGCAATGGAAGCGGGTAGGCCTTTGGGGCAGCGG
CCAATAGCAGCTTTGCTCCTTCGCTTTCTGGGCTCAGAGGCTGGGAAGGGGTGGGTCCGGGGGCGGGCTC
AGGGGCGGGCTCAGGGGCGGGGCGGGCGCCCGAAGGTCCTCCGGAGGCCCGGCATTCTGCACGCTTCAAA
AGCGCACGTCTGCCGCGCTGTTCTCCTCTTCCTCATCTCCGGGCCTTTCGACCTGCAGCCAACGCCACCA
TGGGGACCGAGTACAAGCCCACGGTGCGCCTCGCCACCCGCGACGACGTCCCCCGGGCCGTACGCACCCT
CGCCGCCGCGTTCGCCGACTACCCCGCCACGCGCCACACCGTCGACCCGGACCGCCACATCGAGCGGGTC
ACCGAGCTGCAAGAACTCTTCCTCACGCGCGTCGGGCTCGACATCGGCAAGGTGTGGGTCGCGGACGACG
GCGCCGCGGTGGCGGTCTGGACCACGCCGGAGAGCGTCGAAGCGGGGGCGGTGTTCGCCGAGATCGGCCC
GCGCATGGCCGAGTTGAGCGGTTCCCGGCTGGCCGCGCAGCAACAGATGGAAGGCCTCCTGGCGCCGCAC
CGGCCCAAGGAGCCCGCGTGGTTCCTGGCCACCGTCGGCGTCTCGCCCGACCACCAGGGCAAGGGTCTGG
GCAGCGCCGTCGTGCTCCCCGGAGTGGAGGCGGCCGAGCGCGCCGGGGTGCCCGCCTTCCTGGAGACCTC
CGCGCCCCGCAACCTCCCCTTCTACGAGCGGCTCGGCTTCACCGTCACCGCCGACGTCGAGGTGCCCGAA
GGACCGCGCACCTGGTGCATGACCCGCAAGCCCGGTGCCATCGATGCCACTAACTTCTCCCTGTTGAAAC
AAGCAGGGGATGTCGAAGAGAATCCCGGGCCAATGGTGAGCAAGGGCGAGGAGCTGTTCACCGGGGTGGT
GCCCATCCTGGTCGAGCTGGACGGCGACGTAAACGGCCACAAGTTCAGCGTGTCCGGCGAGGGCGAGGGC
GATGCCACCTACGGCAAGCTGACCCTGAAGTTCATCTGCACCACCGGCAAGCTGCCCGTGCCCTGGCCCA
CCCTCGTGACCACCCTGACCTACGGCGTGCAGTGCTTCAGCCGCTACCCCGACCACATGAAGCAGCACGA
CTTCTTCAAGTCCGCCATGCCCGAAGGCTACGTCCAGGAGCGCACCATCTTCTTCAAGGACGACGGCAAC
TACAAGACCCGCGCCGAGGTGAAGTTCGAGGGCGACACCCTGGTGAACCGCATCGAGCTGAAGGGCATCG
ACTTCAAGGAGGACGGCAACATCCTGGGGCACAAGCTGGAGTACAACTACAACAGCCACAACGTCTATAT
CATGGCCGACAAGCAGAAGAACGGCATCAAGGTGAACTTCAAGATCCGCCACAACATCGAGGACGGCAGC
GTGCAGCTCGCCGACCACTACCAGCAGAACACCCCCATCGGCGACGGCCCCGTGCTGCTGCCCGACAACC
ACTACCTGAGCACCCAGTCCGCCCTGAGCAAAGACCCCAACGAGAAGCGCGATCACATGGTCCTGCTGGA
GTTCGTGACCGCCGCCGGGATCACTCTCGGCATGGACGAGCTGTACAAGTAATTAATTAAGCTCGCTGAT
CAGCCTCGACTGTGCCTTCTAGTTGCCAGCCATCTGTTGTTTGCCCCTCCCCCGTGCCTTCCTTGACCCT
GGAAGGTGCCACTCCCACTGTCCTTTCCTAATAAAATGAGGAAATTGCATCGCATTGTCTGAGTAGGTGT
CATTCTATTCTGGGGGGTGGGGTGGGGCAGGACAGCAAGGGGGAGGATTGGGAAGACAATAGCAGGCATG
CTGGGGATGCGGTGGGCTCTATGGCTTCTGAGGCGCGCCCTCGAGATTTTGTGTTTTTATAGGTAGGTTA
TGGTTCTCTGGGTTTGTTGGTGGAATAAGGATTTAGCATATCAGAATAGTGGACTTGGCATGTTCTAGGT
TTTTATGCACAAGGTTGCAGGCCTCCAAACTTAGCTGTGCTGGCAAAGTGACGCTGTTTTTTATTTATTG
AGTTTATCTATTCTGGCAGGTCCGTACTTTACTTATAACTAGGTTATAGATATATGTGATGAAAAGTTTG
GTAAGGTGTGTCATATTATTGGCAAAAGTTTTTTTTTTTTAGTAAAGTAGGGATTTATGGTGTGTGATTT
TGTTTTTTGCACAGGTTGTCAGAAAAACAAAGTGTGCTTGTAGCTTGTGGTTGTTTAGACTTGTTCTTGG
GCATTCAGATTTTTGTGTTTGAGCTATGGTTATTCAGGCTAGTTGCAGTGTTTCTTTGGTTATGGGGTAG
GACTTATATTGTGCTGTTGGTATAGCGAACTGAGGTGCTGGGTGACTGACAGGGCGCATGATAAAACTTG
TGGTGTGTGATGAATCAATGAGATGTTTTTATCTCTAAAGCTGATGCCACAAGTCCTTTTACTGGCACCT
CAAAAGCTTGCCTGTCAGCGCAGTTATCTGTGCATAGTTTTGTATATTACTTTGTATTTCTGGGCAGCAT
TTAACTACTGTAAGTGTAGGCCTTAAGTTTTTTGCACGACAAAGGTTCTTGAGCACAGGATGACAGATAC
ATTACGGTTTTTTGTGCTTGTAGTACAAATTGAATATCTACTGTATGTTCTGGTTAGGTTACACAAGTTG
CAGTGGCTCTCTAAATATAAAAACTTTGTGTAATACTGGTGTGCCACTGGTGACTGCTGCACGGCACGTA
ATGGTGCACATAATTTTATCTCTGATGCTAATGCCCCAAGCTTTATTGTTGGCACCTAAATTCCTAACCT
TTAGTGCAACTTCTAAGGACACTTGCATCATTTATGGGCCAAATTACTATGGATTTTTTTGGCAAATATC
CTTCTAAATGTGGTGCAGATTTTGTCATTTCTAAAGTAGTGTAGGAAGAAGCAAAAAACTGGTATCATAA
CACCACAGGAAAGATGGAACTCAAATCAAAGATGCTCCGCTAAACAGAAATAGGTGAGTAAAGTACAATT
TAGGGGTTTATTTGGGGGAGGGGGTAACTGTACAGATGGGGGGGTTAAAGTAAAAAAACTGCAAGGGGTG
CATAGAGTGCAGCCCCAATATTATGCATTTTCAGGGCATTTGGCGGCCATGTACTTATGTGCAACCAGAC
ATATGGGGTGTAATTTTATTCAGGGTAACTTGCTAATTGATATTGAGCAAGTTTTTTGATAGTTGCCATT
GAGATTTTGGGGAGAAATCTAACTTTATATCTGTTTTTTCCTTGATTTCAGACTAAAGCGCAGACTTGTA
TAGGGAACTGCAGCCACAATTTTGCCTGTAGAAAACGAAGAATGGTGTCTCTAAATAGCTGAAGTTGTCT
ATTTTTAATCAATGTATAGTTTATATGGGTTTTTTCACAGGTAAGGGGCAATTTTGTCTGAAAAACTTTG
AGATGTGCACATAAATTGCAGCCCCCAAAATTTCAACTGAAATTACCCTTATGCATTGCCCCTGTTTTGG
GGCATTTGGTGGCCACGTCTTTATGTGCACCCATACATATGGGGTATCGTTTTATTCAGGGGAACTTGCA
GATTGATGTTTAGTAAGTTTTTGGTAGTTGCCATGGAGATTTTGGGGAGAAATCTAGGTTTGTATCTGGT
TTTTCCTTGATTTCTGACCAAAGCGCTGACTTCTGCAAGGGACTGCGGCCACAATTTTCCATGTAGAAAG
AGAAGAGTGGTGTCTCTGAATAGCTGAAGGTGTGCACTTTTCAGAAATATATAGTTTGTGGGGGTTATTT
CACAGGTAGGGGGGGTTAACACTGAAAAACTGCAGGAAGTGCACATAGAGCGCAGCCCCCAAATTTTCAA
CTGAAATTGCCCTTATGCATTGCCCCTGTTTTGGGGCATTTGGTGGCCACGTCTTTATGTGCACCCATAC
ATATGGGGTATCATTTTATTCAGGAGAAGTTTGTCTTTCAAATTTGCCTTGGTTAGAAAATTTTTATGAG
ATTTTTTTTTGTCAAATCCACATTTGATCATGCGTCCAAGTTTACGTTTTAGAAAAAAAAAATGTCAAAA
AAAGCTCCAAATTTCGCAATGCACTGACAAAAGGTATTTGGCTTTTGAGTGAAAACTACATTGCACCTAG
AAACCTGAAGGTCTGTAGTTTCTAAAGATACCAAACATGAGGGGATATTTTAGATTTACATATAAGTTAT
GCTGCATCAACTGTTACAAGCGCTTTTCCGCTTTGTTCTGGTGTGATATTGTACAAAGTATTGCTTTAGT
TTGGGGGTTACTTCTGGACAGGAACTGTGGGGTACCACCACATATTTGGTATCGTTGGACTTGGGAGTAT
CAGGGCTTTTACAAACAACAAAAAAAGTGTGTAAAATTAACTTTTCTATGGAAAAAAAACTCAAAATATA
CAGAAATTTTTCATAATTTTTTTTTTTTTACATATTTCACCCAAAATACACATCATATCTCCAGAAAAGT
TATAAAATTTGGTATGTATGTCGAAGCCCAATTAGTGATGAAAAAAACGATATATAATTTCCCTAGTTTC
ATGGAGGTTTTCCTACCAAAAAACATTGTTAAAGTGAATGAGTACAAAATGCTTAAAAAACGTCTGGCAC
TGGGGGGAACTGAAATGACGAATTCGGCTGGCACTTAAAGGGTTAAGGGCCCAGAGACGGAGTCACTGCC
AACCGAGACGGTCATAGCTGTTTCCTGTGTGCCGCTTCCTCGCTCACTGACTCGCTGCGCTCGGTCGTTA
CTGACCATTTAAATCATACCTGACCTCCATAGCAGAAAGTCAAAAGCCTCCGACCGGAGGCTTTTGACTT
GATCGGCACGTAAGAGGTTCCAACTTTCACCATAATGAAATAAGATCACTACCGGGCGTATTTTTTGAGT
TATCGAGATTTTCAGGAGCTAAGGAAGCTAAAATGAGTATTCAACATTTCCGTGTCGCCCTTATTCCCTT
TTTTGCGGCATTTTGCCTTCCTGTTTTTGCTCACCCAGAAACGCTGGTGAAAGTAAAAGATGCTGAAGAT
CAGTTGGGTGCACGAGTGGGTTACATCGAACTGGATCTCAACAGCGGTAAGATCCTTGAGAGTTTACGCC
CCGAAGAACGTTTTCCAATGATGAGCACTTTTAAAGTTCTGCTATGTGGCGCGGTATTATCCCGTATTGA
CGCCGGGCAAGAGCAACTCGGTCGCCGCATACACTATTCTCAGAATGACTTGGTTGAGTACTCACCAGTC
ACAGAAAAGCATCTCACGGATGGCATGACAGTAAGAGAATTATGCAGTGCTGCCATAACCATGAGTGATA
ACACTGCGGCCAACTTACTTCTGGCAACGATCGGAGGACCGAAGGAGCTAACCGCTTTTTTGCACAACAT
GGGGGATCATGTAACTCGCCTTGATCGTTGGGAACCGGAGCTGAATGAAGCCATACCAAACGACGAGCGT
GACACCACGATGCCTGTAGCAATGGCAACAACGTTGCGCAAACTATTAACTGGCGAACTACTTACTCTAG
CTTCCCGGCAACAATTAATAGACTGGATGGAGGCGGATAAAGTTGCAGGATCACTTCTGCGCTCGGCCCT
CCCGGCTGGCTGGTTTATTGCTGATAAATCTGGAGCCGGTGAGCGTGGGTCCCGCGGTATCATTGCAGAA
CTGGGGCCAGATGGTAAGCCCTCCCGCATCGTAGTTATCTACACGACGGGGAGTCAGGCAACTATGGATG
AACGAAATAGACAGATCGCTGAGATAGGTGCCTCACTGATTAAGCATTGGTAAGTGACCAAACAGGAAAA
AACCGCCCTTAACATGGCCCGCTTTATCAGAAGCCAGACATTAACGCTTCTGGAGAAACTCAACGAGCTG
GACGCGGATGAACAGGCAGACATCTGTGAATCGCTTCACGACCACGCTGATGAGCTTTACCGCAGCTGCC
TCGCGCGTTTCGGTGATGACGGTGAAAACCTCTGATGAGGGCCCAAA
